>Addgene plasmid #196192 | AAVS1 SA-2A-puro-pA_hSYN1_dTomato-SV40pA | addgene full sequence | sequence record 387447 | Addgene NGS Result
GCGTCAATACGGGATAATACCGCGCCACATAGCAGAACTTTAAAAGTGCTCATCATTGGAAAACGTTCTT
CGGGGCGAAAACTCTCAAGGATCTTACCGCTGTTGAGATCCAGTTCGATGTAACCCACTCGTGCACCCAA
CTGATCTTCAGCATCTTTTACTTTCACCAGCGTTTCTGGGTGAGCAAAAACAGGAAGGCAAAATGCCGCA
AAAAAGGGAATAAGGGCGACACGGAAATGTTGAATACTCATACTCTTCCTTTTTCAATATTATTGAAGCA
TTTATCAGGGTTATTGTCTCATGACCAAAATCCCTTAACGTGAGTTTTCGTTCCACTGAGCGTCAGACCC
CGTAGAAAAGATCAAAGGATCTTCTTGAGATCCTTTTTTTCTGCGCGTAATCTGCTGCTTGCAAACAAAA
AAACCACCGCTACCAGCGGTGGTTTGTTTGCCGGATCAAGAGCTACCAACTCTTTTTCCGAAGGTAACTG
GCTTCAGCAGAGCGCAGATACCAAATACTGTTCTTCTAGTGTAGCCGTAGTTAGGCCACCACTTCAAGAA
CTCTGTAGCACCGCCTACATACCTCGCTCTGCTAATCCTGTTACCAGTGGCTGCTGCCAGTGGCGATAAG
TCGTGTCTTACCGGGTTGGACTCAAGACGATAGTTACCGGATAAGGCGCAGCGGTCGGGCTGAACGGGGG
GTTCGTGCACACAGCCCAGCTTGGAGCGAACGACCTACACCGAACTGAGATACCTACAGCGTGAGCTATG
AGAAAGCGCCACGCTTCCCGAAGGGAGAAAGGCGGACAGGTATCCGGTAAGCGGCAGGGTCGGAACAGGA
GAGCGCACGAGGGAGCTTCCAGGGGGAAACGCCTGGTATCTTTATAGTCCTGTCGGGTTTCGCCACCTCT
GACTTGAGCGTCGATTTTTGTGATGCTCGTCAGGGGGGCGGAGCCTATGGAAAAACGCCAGCAACGCGGC
CTTTTTACGGTTCCTGGCCTTTTGCTGGCCTTTTGCTCACATGTTCTTTCCTGCGTTATCCCCTGATTCT
GTGGATAACCGTATTACCGCCTTTGAGTGAGCTGATACCGCTCGCCGCAGCCGAACGACCGAGCGCAGCG
AGTCAGTGAGCGAGGAAGCGGAAGAGCGCCCAATACGCAAACCGCCTCTCCCCGCGCGTTGGCCGATTCA
TTAATGCAGCTGGCACGACAGGTTTCCCGACTGGAAAGCGGGCAGTGAGCGCAACGCAATTAATGTGAGT
TAGCTCACTCATTAGGCACCCCAGGCTTTACACTTTATGCTTCCGGCTCGTATGTTGTGTGGAATTGTGA
GCGGATAACAATTTCACACAGGAAACAGCTATGACCATGATTACGCCAAGCTCAGAATTAACCCTCACTA
AAGGGACTAGTCCTGCAGGTTTAAACGAATTCGCCCTTTGCTTTCTCTGACCAGCATTCTCTCCCCTGGG
CCTGTGCCGCTTTCTGTCTGCAGCTTGTGGCCTGGGTCACCTCTACGGCTGGCCCAGATCCTTCCCTGCC
GCCTCCTTCAGGTTCCGTCTTCCTCCACTCCCTCTTCCCCTTGCTCTCTGCTGTGTTGCTGCCCAAGGAT
GCTCTTTCCGGAGCACTTCCTTCTCGGCGCTGCACCACGTGATGTCCTCTGAGCGGATCCTCCCCGTGTC
TGGGTCCTCTCCGGGCATCTCTCCTCCCTCACCCAACCCCATGCCGTCTTCACTCGCTGGGTTCCCTTTT
CCTTCTCCTTCTGGGGCCTGTGCCATCTCTCGTTTCTTAGGATGGCCTTCTCCGACGGATGTCTCCCTTG
CGTCCCGCCTCCCCTTCTTGTAGGCCTGCATCATCACCGTTTTTCTGGACAACCCCAAAGTACCCCGTCT
CCCTGGCTTTAGCCACCTCTCCATCCTCTTGCTTTCTTTGCCTGGACACCCCGTTCTCCTGTGGATTCGG
GTCACCTCTCACTCCTTTCATTTGGGCAGCTCCCCTACCCCCCTTACCTCTCTAGTCTGTGCTAGCTCTT
CCAGCCCCCTGTCATGGCATCTTCCAGGGGTCCGAGAGCTCAGCTAGTCTTCTTCCTCCAACCCGGGCCC
CTATGTCCACTTCAGGACAGCATGTTTGCTGCCTCCAGGGATCCTGTGTCCCCGAGCTGGGACCACCTTA
TATTCCCAGGGCCGGTTAATGTGGCTCTGGTTCTGGGTACTTTTATCTGTCCCCTCCACCCCACAGTGGG
GCAAGCTTCTGACCTCTTCTCTTCCTCCCACAGGGCCTCGAGAGATCTGGCAGCGGAGAGGGCAGAGGAA
GTCTTCTAACATGCGGTGACGTGGAGGAGAATCCCGGCCCTAGGCTCGAGATGACCGAGTACAAGCCCAC
GGTGCGCCTCGCCACCCGCGACGACGTCCCCAGGGCCGTACGCACCCTCGCCGCCGCGTTCGCCGACTAC
CCCGCCACGCGCCACACCGTCGATCCGGACCGCCACATCGAGCGGGTCACCGAGCTGCAAGAACTCTTCC
TCACGCGCGTCGGGCTCGACATCGGCAAGGTGTGGGTCGCGGACGACGGCGCCGCGGTGGCGGTCTGGAC
CACGCCGGAGAGCGTCGAAGCGGGGGCGGTGTTCGCCGAGATCGGCCCGCGCATGGCCGAGTTGAGCGGT
TCCCGGCTGGCCGCGCAGCAACAGATGGAAGGCCTCCTGGCGCCGCACCGGCCCAAGGAGCCCGCGTGGT
TCCTGGCCACCGTCGGCGTCTCGCCCGACCACCAGGGCAAGGGTCTGGGCAGCGCCGTCGTGCTCCCCGG
AGTGGAGGCGGCCGAGCGCGCCGGGGTGCCCGCCTTCCTGGAGACCTCCGCGCCCCGCAACCTCCCCTTC
TACGAGCGGCTCGGCTTCACCGTCACCGCCGACGTCGAGGTGCCCGAAGGACCGCGCACCTGGTGCATGA
CCCGCAAGCCCGGTGCCTGATCTAGAGGGCCCGTTTAAACCCGCTGATCAGCCTCGACTGTGCCTTCTAG
TTGCCAGCCATCTGTTGTTTGCCCCTCCCCCGTGCCTTCCTTGACCCTGGAAGGTGCCACTCCCACTGTC
CTTTCCTAATAAAATGAGGAAATTGCATCGCATTGTCTGAGTAGGTGTCATTCTATTCTGGGGGGTGGGG
TGGGGCAGGACAGCAAGGGGGAGGATTGGGAAGACAATAGCAGGCATGCTGGGGATGCGGTGGGCTCTAT
GGGTACCGGTTAATACGACTCACTATAGGGAACAAAAGCTGGGTACCGGGCCCCCCCTCGAGGGAGCTCA
CGGGGAGAGCCCCCCCCCAAAGCCCCCAGGGATGTAATTACGTCCCTCCCCCGCTAGGGGGCAGCAGCGA
GCCGCCCGGGGCTCCGCTCCGGTCCGGCGCTCCCCCCGCATCCCCGAGCCGGCAGCGTGCGGGGACAGCC
CGGGCACGGGGAAGGTGGCACGGGATCGCTTTCCTCTGAACGCTTCTCGCTGCTCTTTGAGCCTGCAGAC
ACCTGGGGGGATACGGGGAAAAAGCTTTAGGCTGAAAGAGAGATTTAGAATGACAGGGTACCGGAGCTCA
CGGGGAGAGCCCCCCCCCAAAGCCCCCAGGGATGTAATTACGTCCCTCCCCCGCTAGGGGGCAGCAGCGA
GCCGCCCGGGGCTCCGCTCCGGTCCGGCGCTCCCCCCGCATCCCCGAGCCGGCAGCGTGCGGGGACAGCC
CGGGCACGGGGAAGGTGGCACGGGATCGCTTTCCTCTGAACGCTTCTCGCTGCTCTTTGAGCCTGCAGAC
ACCTGGGGGGATACGGGGAAAAAGCTTTAGGCTGAAAGAGAGATTTAGAATGACAGTCTAGAGCGGATGC
ATATCGATCTGCAGAGGGCCCTGCGTATGAGTGCAAGTGGGTTTTAGGACCAGGATGAGGCGGGGTGGGG
GTGCCTACCTGACGACCGACCCCGACCCACTGGACAAGCACCCAACCCCCATTCCCCAAATTGCGCATCC
CCTATCAGAGAGGGGGAGGGGAAACAGGATGCGGCGAGGCGCGTGCGCACTGCCAGCTTCAGCACCGCGG
ACAGTGCCTTCGCCCCCGCCTGGCGGCGCGCGCCACCGCCGCCTCAGCACTGAAGGCGCGCTGACGTCAC
TCGCCGGTCCCCCGCAAACTCCCCTTCCCGGCCACCTTGGTCGCGTCCGCGCCGCCGCCGGCCCAGCCGG
ACCGCACCACGCGAGGCGCGAGATAGGGGGGCACGGGCGCGACCATCTGCGCTGCGGCGCCGGCGACTCA
GCGCTGCCTCAGTCTGCGGTGGGCAGCGGAGGAGTCGTGTCGTGCCTGAGAGCGCAGCCTTAAGCTGCAG
AAGTTGGTCGTGAGGCACTGGGCAGGTAAGTATCAAGGTTACAAGACAGGTTTAAGGAGACCAATAGAAA
CTGGGCTTGTCGAGACAGAGAAGACTCTTGCGTTTCTGATAGGCACCTATTGGTCTTACTGACATCCACT
TTGCCTTTCTCTCCACAGGTGTCCACTCCCAGTTCAATTACAGCGGCGCGCCCGCCACCATGGTGAGCAA
GGGCGAGGAGGTCATCAAAGAGTTCATGCGCTTCAAGGTGCGCATGGAGGGCTCCATGAACGGCCACGAG
TTCGAGATCGAGGGCGAGGGCGAGGGCCGCCCCTACGAGGGCACCCAGACCGCCAAGCTGAAGGTGACCA
AGGGCGGCCCCCTGCCCTTCGCCTGGGACATCCTGTCCCCCCAGTTCATGTACGGCTCCAAGGCGTACGT
GAAGCACCCCGCCGACATCCCCGATTACAAGAAGCTGTCCTTCCCCGAGGGCTTCAAGTGGGAGCGCGTG
ATGAACTTCGAGGACGGCGGTCTGGTGACCGTGACCCAGGACTCCTCCCTGCAGGACGGCACGCTGATCT
ACAAGGTGAAGATGCGCGGCACCAACTTCCCCCCCGACGGCCCCGTAATGCAGAAGAAGACCATGGGCTG
GGAGGCCTCCACCGAGCGCCTGTACCCCCGCGACGGCGTGCTGAAGGGCGAGATCCACCAGGCCCTGAAG
CTGAAGGACGGCGGCCACTACCTGGTGGAGTTCAAGACCATCTACATGGCCAAGAAGCCCGTGCAACTGC
CCGGCTACTACTACGTGGACACCAAGCTGGACATCACCTCCCACAACGAGGACTACACCATCGTGGAACA
GTACGAGCGCTCCGAGGGCCGCCACCACCTGTTCCTGTACGGCATGGACGAGCTGTACAAGTAATTAATT
AATCAACCTCTGGATTACAAAATTTGTGAAAGATTGACTGGTATTCTTAACTATGTTGCTCCTTTTACGC
TATGTGGATACGCTGCTTTAATGCCTTTGTATCATGCTATTGCTTCCCGTATGGCTTTCATTTTCTCCTC
CTTGTATAAATCCTGGTTGCTGTCTCTTTATGAGGAGTTGTGGCCCGTTGTCAGGCAACGTGGCGTGGTG
TGCACTGTGTTTGCTGACGCAACCCCCACTGGTTGGGGCATTGCCACCACCTGTCAGCTCCTTTCCGGGA
CTTTCGCTTTCCCCCTCCCTATTGCCACGGCGGAACTCATCGCCGCCTGCCTTGCCCGCTGCTGGACAGG
GGCTCGGCTGTTGGGCACTGACAATTCCGTGGTGTTGTCGGGGAAATCATCGTCCTTTCCTTGGCTGCTC
GCCTGTGTTGCCACCTGGATTCTGCGCGGGACGTCCTTCTGCTACGTCCCTTCGGCCCTCAATCCAGCGG
ACCTTCCTTCCCGCGGCCTGCTGCCGGCTCTGCGGCCTCTTCCGCGTCTTCGCCTTCGCCCTCAGACGAG
TCGGATCTCCCTTTGGGCCGCCTCCCCGCATAAGTCGACGGTACCGCGGGCCCGGGATCCACCGGATCTA
GATAACTGATCATAATCAGCCATACCACATTTGTAGAGGTTTTACTTGCTTTAAAAAACCTCCCACACCT
CCCCCTGAACCTGAAACATAAAATGAATGCAATTGTTGTTGTTAACTTGTTTATTGCAGCTTATAATGGT
TACAAATAAAGCAATAGCATCACAAATTTCACAAATAAAGCATTTTTTTCACTGCATTCTAGTTGTGGTT
TGTCCAAACTCATCAATGTATCTTAACGCGTAAATTGTAAGCGTTAATATTTTGTTAAAATTCGCCGAAT
TGGGTACCGGGCCCCCCCTCGAGGGAGCTCACGGGGAGAGCCCCCCCCCAAAGCCCCCAGGGATGTAATT
ACGTCCCTCCCCCGCTAGGGGGCAGCAGCGAGCCGCCCGGGGCTCCGCTCCGGTCCGGCGCTCCCCCCGC
ATCCCCGAGCCGGCAGCGTGCGGGGACAGCCCGGGCACGGGGAAGGTGGCACGGGATCGCTTTCCTCTGA
ACGCTTCTCGCTGCTCTTTGAGCCTGCAGACACCTGGGGGGATACGGGGAAAAAGCTTTAGGCTGAAAGA
GAGATTTAGAATGACAGGGTACCGGAGCTCACGGGGAGAGCCCCCCCCCAAAGCCCCCAGGGATGTAATT
ACGTCCCTCCCCCGCTAGGGGGCAGCAGCGAGCCGCCCGGGGCTCCGCTCCGGTCCGGCGCTCCCCCCGC
ATCCCCGAGCCGGCAGCGTGCGGGGACAGCCCGGGCACGGGGAAGGTGGCACGGGATCGCTTTCCTCTGA
ACGCTTCTCGCTGCTCTTTGAGCCTGCAGACACCTGGGGGGATACGGGGAAAAAGCTTTAGGCTGAAAGA
GAGATTTAGAATGACAGTCTAGAGCGGCCGCCACCGCGGTGGAGCTCCAGCCGACAGTACTAAGCTTTAC
TAGGGACAGGATTGGTGACAGAAAAGCCCCATCCTTAGGCCTCCTCCTTCCTAGTCTCCTGATATTGGGT
CTAACCCCCACCTCCTGTTAGGCAGATTCCTTATCTGGTGACACACCCCCATTTCCTGGAGCCATCTCTC
TCCTTGCCAGAACCTCTAAGGTTTGCTTACGATGGAGCCAGAGAGGATCCTGGGAGGGAGAGCTTGGCAG
GGGGTGGGAGGGAAGGGGGGGATGCGTGACCTGCCCGGTTCTCAGTGGCCACCCTGCGCTACCCTCTCCC
AGAACCTGAGCTGCTCTGACGCGGCTGTCTGGTGCGTTTCACTGATCCTGGTGCTGCAGCTTCCTTACAC
TTCCCAAGAGGAGAAGCAGTTTGGAAAAACAAAATCAGAATAAGTTGGTCCTGAGTTCTAACTTTGGCTC
TTCACCTTTCTAGTCCCCAATTTATATTGTTCCTCCGTGCGTCAGTTTTACCTGTGAGATAAGGCCAGTA
GCCAGCCCCGTCCTGGCAGGGCTGTGGTGAGGAGGGGGGTGTCCGTGTGGAAAACTCCCTTTGTGAGAAT
GGTGCGTCCTAGGTGTTCACCAGGTCGTGGCCGCCTCTACTCCCTTTCTCTTTCTCCATCCTTCTTTCCT
TAAAGAGTCCCCAGTGCTATCTGGGACATATTCCTCCGCCCAGAGCAGGGTCCCGCTTCCCTAAGGCCCT
GCTCTGGGCTTCTGGGTTTGAGTCCTTGGCAAGCCCAGGAGAGGCGCTCAGGCTTCCCTGTCCCCCTTCC
TCGTCCACCATCTCATGCCCCTGGCTCTCCTGCCCCTTCCCTACAGGGGTTCCTGGCTCTGCTCTAAGGG
CGAATTCGCGGCCGCTAAATTCAATTCGCCCTATAGTGAGTCGTATTACAATTCACTGGCCGTCGTTTTA
CAACGTCGTGACTGGGAAAACCCTGGCGTTACCCAACTTAATCGCCTTGCAGCACATCCCCCTTTCGCCA
GCTGGCGTAATAGCGAAGAGGCCCGCACCGATCGCCCTTCCCAACAGTTGCGCAGCCTATACGTACGGCA
GTTTAAGGTTTACACCTATAAAAGAGAGAGCCGTTATCGTCTGTTTGTGGATGTACAGAGTGATATTATT
GACACGCCGGGGCGACGGATGGTGATCCCCCTGGCCAGTGCACGTCTGCTGTCAGATAAAGTCTCCCGTG
AACTTTACCCGGTGGTGCATATCGGGGATGAAAGCTGGCGCATGATGACCACCGATATGGCCAGTGTGCC
GGTCTCCGTTATCGGGGAAGAAGTGGCTGATCTCAGCCACCGCGAAAATGACATCAAAAACGCCATTAAC
CTGATGTTCTGGGGAATATAAATGTCAGGCATGAGATTATCAAAAAGGATCTTCACCTAGATCCTTTTCA
CGTAGAAAGCCAGTCCGCAGAAACGGTGCTGACCCCGGATGAATGTCAGCTACTGGGCTATCTGGACAAG
GGAAAACGCAAGCGCAAAGAGAAAGCAGGTAGCTTGCAGTGGGCTTACATGGCGATAGCTAGACTGGGCG
GTTTTATGGACAGCAAGCGAACCGGAATTGCCAGCTGGGGCGCCCTCTGGTAAGGTTGGGAAGCCCTGCA
AAGTAAACTGGATGGCTTTCTTGCCGCCAAGGATCTGATGGCGCAGGGGATCAAGCTCTGATCAAGAGAC
AGGATGAGGATCGTTTCGCATGATTGAACAAGATGGATTGCACGCAGGTTCTCCGGCCGCTTGGGTGGAG
AGGCTATTCGGCTATGACTGGGCACAACAGACAATCGGCTGCTCTGATGCCGCCGTGTTCCGGCTGTCAG
CGCAGGGGCGCCCGGTTCTTTTTGTCAAGACCGACCTGTCCGGTGCCCTGAATGAACTGCAAGACGAGGC
AGCGCGGCTATCGTGGCTGGCCACGACGGGCGTTCCTTGCGCAGCTGTGCTCGACGTTGTCACTGAAGCG
GGAAGGGACTGGCTGCTATTGGGCGAAGTGCCGGGGCAGGATCTCCTGTCATCTCACCTTGCTCCTGCCG
AGAAAGTATCCATCATGGCTGATGCAATGCGGCGGCTGCATACGCTTGATCCGGCTACCTGCCCATTCGA
CCACCAAGCGAAACATCGCATCGAGCGAGCACGTACTCGGATGGAAGCCGGTCTTGTCGATCAGGATGAT
CTGGACGAAGAGCATCAGGGGCTCGCGCCAGCCGAACTGTTCGCCAGGCTCAAGGCGAGCATGCCCGACG
GCGAGGATCTCGTCGTGACCCATGGCGATGCCTGCTTGCCGAATATCATGGTGGAAAATGGCCGCTTTTC
TGGATTCATCGACTGTGGCCGGCTGGGTGTGGCGGACCGCTATCAGGACATAGCGTTGGCTACCCGTGAT
ATTGCTGAAGAGCTTGGCGGCGAATGGGCTGACCGCTTCCTCGTGCTTTACGGTATCGCCGCTCCCGATT
CGCAGCGCATCGCCTTCTATCGCCTTCTTGACGAGTTCTTCTGAATTATTAACGCTTACAATTTCCTGAT
GCGGTATTTTCTCCTTACGCATCTGTGCGGTATTTCACACCGCATCAGGTGGCACTTTTCGGGGAAATGT
GCGCGGAACCCCTATTTGTTTATTTTTCTAAATACATTCAAATATGTATCCGCTCATGAGATTATCAAAA
AGGATCTTCACCTAGATCCTTTTAAATTAAAAATGAAGTTTTAAATCAATCTAAAGTATATATGAGTAAA
CTTGGTCTGACAGTTACCAATGCTTAATCAGTGAGGCACCTATCTCAGCGATCTGTCTATTTCGTTCATC
CATAGTTGCCTGACTCCCCGTCGTGTAGATAACTACGATACGGGAGGGCTTACCATCTGGCCCCAGTGCT
GCAATGATACCGCGAGACCCACGCTCACCGGCTCCAGATTTATCAGCAATAAACCAGCCAGCCGGAAGGG
CCGAGCGCAGAAGTGGTCCTGCAACTTTATCCGCCTCCATCCAGTCTATTAATTGTTGCCGGGAAGCTAG
AGTAAGTAGTTCGCCAGTTAATAGTTTGCGCAACGTTGTTGCCATTGCTACAGGCATCGTGGTGTCACGC
TCGTCGTTTGGTATGGCTTCATTCAGCTCCGGTTCCCAACGATCAAGGCGAGTTACATGATCCCCCATGT
TGTGCAAAAAAGCGGTTAGCTCCTTCGGTCCTCCGATCGTTGTCAGAAGTAAGTTGGCCGCAGTGTTATC
ACTCATGGTTATGGCAGCACTGCATAATTCTCTTACTGTCATGCCATCCGTAAGATGCTTTTCTGTGACT
GGTGAATACTCAACCAAGTCATTCTGAGAATAGTGTATGCGGCGACCGAGTTGCTCTTGCCCG
Features (pLannotate 1.2.2; 32 found; start..end, strand, type, name):
    252..304     -  promoter       AmpR promoter (fragment): bla
    375..963     +  rep_origin     ori: high-copy-number ColE1/pMB1/pBR322/pUC origin of replication
   1146..1238    +  CDS            lacI (fragment): lac repressor; lacI; The lac repressor binds to the lac operator to inhibit transcription in E. coli. This inhibition can be relieved by adding lactose or isopropyl-β-D-thiogalactopyranoside (IPTG).
   1251..1272    +  protein_bind   CAP binding site: CAP binding activates transcription in the presence of cAMP. E. coli catabolite activator protein
   1287..1317    +  promoter       lac promoter: promoter for the E. coli lac operon
   1325..1341    +  protein_bind   lac operator: The lac repressor binds to the lac operator to inhibit transcription in E. coli. This inhibition can be relieved by adding lactose or isopropyl-β-D-thiogalactopyranoside (IPTG). lac repressor encoded by lacI
   1386..1404    +  promoter       T3 promoter: promoter for bacteriophage T3 RNA polymerase
   1439..2242    +  misc_feature   HA-L: left homology arm from the adeno-associated virus integration site (AAVS1) within intron 1 of the human PPP1R12C gene
   2249..2274    +  misc_feature   SA: splice acceptor site
   2361..2960    +  CDS            PuroR: puromycin N-acetyltransferase; pac from Streptomyces alboniger; confers resistance to puromycin
   2998..3222    +  polyA_signal   bGH poly(A) signal: bovine growth hormone polyadenylation signal
   3231..3249    +  promoter       T7 promoter: promoter for bacteriophage T7 RNA polymerase
   3262..3283    -  misc_feature   MCS (fragment): pBluescript multiple cloning site
   3880..4327    +  promoter       hSyn promoter: human synapsin I promoter; confers neuron-specific expression (Kügler et al., 2003)
   4366..4498    +  intron         chimeric intron: chimera between introns from human β-globin and immunoglobulin heavy chain genes
   4540..5241    +  CDS            dTomato: dTomato is a basic (constitutively fluorescent) orange fluorescent protein published in 2004, derived from Discosoma sp.. It is reported to be a somewhat slowly-maturing dimer with low acid sensitivity.
   5251..5839    +  misc_feature   WPRE: woodchuck hepatitis virus posttranscriptional regulatory element
   5843..5870    +  misc_feature   MCS (fragment): multiple cloning site
   5887..5971    +  CDS            large T antigen (fragment): large T antigen from SV40 (simian virus 40)
   5994..6115    +  polyA_signal   SV40 poly(A) signal: SV40 polyadenylation signal
   6122..6155    -  rep_origin     M13 ori (fragment): M13 bacteriophage origin of replication; arrow indicates direction of (+) strand synthesis
   6163..6184    -  misc_feature   MCS (fragment): pBluescript multiple cloning site
   6738..6767    -  misc_feature   MCS (fragment): pBluescript multiple cloning site
   6789..7625    +  misc_feature   HA-R: right homology arm from the adeno-associated virus integration site (AAVS1) within intron 1 of the human PPP1R12C gene
   7660..7678    -  promoter       T7 promoter: promoter for bacteriophage T7 RNA polymerase
   7681..7828    +  CDS            lacZα (fragment): LacZα fragment of β-galactosidase; lacZ fragment
   7838..8141    +  CDS            ccdB (fragment): CcdB, a bacterial toxin that poisons DNA gyrase; ccdB; Plasmids containing the ccdB gene cannot be propagated in standard E. coli strains.
   8189..8458    +  CDS            tnpA (fragment): TN5P_ECOLX - Also known as tnp. Experimental evidence at protein level: Swiss-Prot protein existence level 1. Mediates transposition of transposon Tn5 by a 'cut and paste' mechanism. First, the monomeric transposase binds the 19 bp inverted DNA repeats flanking the transposon. Then, dimerization of the DNA- bound transposase creates a synaptic DNA complex. After nicking of the first DNA strand, excision of the transposon proceeds through a series of intermediates. The transposase then mediates the insertion of the transposon at a new site by strand transfer. The activity of the wild- type tran
   8490..9284    +  CDS            NeoR/KanR: aminoglycoside phosphotransferase from Tn5; aph(3')-II (or nptII); confers resistance to neomycin, kanamycin, and G418 (Geneticin®)
   9305..9355    -  misc_feature   bom (fragment): basis of mobility region from pBR322
   9382..9441    +  promoter       AmpR promoter (fragment): bla
   9534..251     -  CDS            AmpR (across the origin): β-lactamase; bla; confers resistance to ampicillin, carbenicillin, and related antibiotics
