[The description below was written by a language model from this plasmid's Addgene catalogue record and pLannotate feature annotations shown in this document.]
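Description:
AAVS1 SA-2A-puro-pA_hSYN1_dTomato-SV40pA is a roughly 10.1 kb donor plasmid for nuclease-assisted knock-in at the human AAVS1 safe-harbour locus, built on the AAVS1-SA-Puro backbone and catalogued as a zinc-finger nuclease donor. It is propagated in E. coli from a high-copy ColE1/pUC-type origin and carries both β-lactamase (ampicillin) and Tn5 aminoglycoside phosphotransferase (kanamycin) genes. The backbone also retains cloning-vector remnants, including lac regulatory elements, T3 and T7 promoters, and fragments of lacZα and ccdB.

The payload lies between left and right homology arms of about 800 bp each, taken from intron 1 of PPP1R12C, which direct homology-directed repair after the locus is cut. Just inside the left arm is a promoterless selection cassette: a splice acceptor, a 2A sequence (indicated by the construct name but not annotated), the puromycin N-acetyltransferase gene and a bGH polyadenylation signal. Because it lacks its own promoter, puromycin resistance depends on splicing into the endogenous PPP1R12C transcript, which enriches for correctly targeted cells over random integrants.

Downstream sits an independent reporter unit in which the neuron-specific human synapsin I promoter drives dTomato through a chimeric intron. A WPRE then enhances transcript expression, and an SV40 poly(A) signal terminates the unit. The insert name indicates that tandem cHS4 insulators flank this unit on both sides, presumably to limit silencing and cross-talk. These are not called in the feature table, though unannotated stretches on either side of the reporter are consistent with them. According to the depositor, the plasmid derives from an earlier EF1a-tdTomato version. Its stated purpose is synapsin-driven dTomato expression from AAVS1, and the associated publication concerns human brain organoids.
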