Addgene plasmid #196192: AAVS1 SA-2A-puro-pA_hSYN1_dTomato-SV40pA
Purpose: human synapsin promoter driven dTomato expression at human AAVS1 safe harbour locus
Depositing lab: Jürgen Knoblich. Depositing organization: Institut fuer Molekulare Biotechnologie (IMBA). Publication: Integrated transcriptome and proteome analysis reveals posttranscriptional regulation of ribosomal genes in human brain organoids. Sidhaye J, Trepte P, Sepke N, Novatchkova M, Schutzbier M, Durnberger G, Mechtler K, Knoblich JA. Elife. 2023 Mar 29;12:e85135. doi: 10.7554/eLife.85135. PubMed 36989136.
Backbone
  Vector backbone: AAVS1-SA-Puro
  Vector type: ZNF donor
  Selectable markers: Puromycin
Growth in bacteria
  Bacterial resistance: Ampicillin and Kanamycin, 100 & 50 μg/mL
  Growth temperature: 37°C
  Growth strain: DH5alpha
  Copy number: Unknown
Gene/Insert
  Gene/Insert name: 2xCHS4_hSYN1_INTRON_dTomato-WPRE-SV40-2xCHS4
  Species: H. sapiens (human)
  Cloning method: Gibson Cloning
Terms and licenses: Academic/Nonprofit Terms; Industry Terms: Not Available to Industry
Depositor comments: For this purpose, a previously generated backbone containing 2xCHS4-EF1a-tdTomato-SV40-2xCHS4 was used (Bagley et al., 2017). Please visit https://www.biorxiv.org/content/10.1101/2022.10.07.511280v2 for bioRxiv preprint.
How to cite: AAVS1 SA-2A-puro-pA_hSYN1_dTomato-SV40pA was a gift from Jürgen Knoblich (Addgene plasmid # 196192 ; http://n2t.net/addgene:196192 ; RRID:Addgene_196192)
